Addgene plasmid #71083: pFOSGE_CUS1A07
Purpose: Gateway entry clone
Depositing lab: Alexander Stark. Depositing organization: Research Institute of Molecular Pathology (IMP). Publication: Transcriptional regulators form diverse groups with context-dependent regulatory functions. Stampfel G, Kazmar T, Frank O, Wienerroither S, Reiter F, Stark A. Nature. 2015 Nov 9. doi: 10.1038/nature15545. PubMed 26550828.
Backbone
  Vector backbone: pDONR221
  Backbone manufacturer: Invitrogen
  Backbone size w/o insert (bp): 4762
  Vector type: Gateway entry vector
Growth in bacteria
  Bacterial resistance: Kanamycin, 50 μg/mL
  Growth temperature: 37°C
  Growth strain: DH5alpha
  Copy number: High Copy
Gene/Insert
  Gene/Insert name: grn (alt names: FBgn0001138; CG9656, FBtr0081808)
  Species: D. melanogaster (fly)
  Insert size (bp): 1458
  Entrez Gene: grn (a.k.a. Dmel_CG9656, CG9656, CG9656-PA, Dmel\CG9656, GATAc, GRAIN, Gata-c, Gata2, Grn, dGATA-2, dGATAc, dGatac, gra, l(3)84Fa)
  Cloning method: Gateway Cloning
  Sequencing primers: 5′ M13-F20; 3′ M13R
Terms and licenses: Academic/Nonprofit Terms; Industry Terms: Not Available to Industry
How to cite: pFOSGE_CUS1A07 was a gift from Alexander Stark (Addgene plasmid # 71083 ; http://n2t.net/addgene:71083 ; RRID:Addgene_71083)
