[The description below was written by a language model from this plasmid's Addgene catalogue record.]
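Description:
pFOSGE_CUS1A07 is a Gateway entry clone built on the commercial pDONR221 donor backbone and carrying the Drosophila melanogaster gene grn (grain, also known as GATAc or CG9656; the listed transcript is FBtr0081808) as an insert of about 1.46 kb. It is a bacterial cloning plasmid rather than an expression vector: it is maintained at high copy number in standard E. coli cloning strains under kanamycin selection. The record lists no promoter, tag or reporter associated with the insert, which is consistent with the general design of entry clones, where the insert simply sits between recombination sites awaiting transfer. No feature table is provided, so details such as the exact boundaries of the insert, whether a stop codon is retained, or the nature of the flanking att sites are not documented here. In pDONR221-derived entry clones generally, the BP recombination reaction replaces the donor vector's counter-selection cassette with the insert and leaves it flanked by attL sites, with M13 forward and reverse primer sites on either side for sequence verification, matching the sequencing primers given.

The purpose of the plasmid is to serve as a source of the grn sequence for LR recombination into Gateway destination vectors, which supply whatever promoter, fusion partner or tag an experiment needs. grn encodes a GATA-family transcription factor, and the associated publication concerns the context-dependent regulatory functions of transcriptional regulators. This suggests the clone belongs to a larger collection of fly regulator entry clones prepared for systematic functional testing, although the record does not describe the downstream destination vectors or assays.
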