>Addgene plasmid #71083 | pFOSGE_CUS1A07 | depositor partial sequence | sequence record 127025 | insert
ATGGATATGACCTCAACAGCGGAGGCTGCCGCTCGCAGCTGGTACGATAGTCCGCGTTTAGGCGGCGGCG
GCTCCTCGGGCGGTGGCAATGGGGGCGGCGTCTCGCCCCAAACGAACGGCCTTGGCAGCGCCGGTAGCAG
CCTGGCCCACAGCCACCACAGCCTCTCCAGCGGCGCCAGCTCGGCGGGCAGCAGCGTGGGCGTGGGCTCT
GCTCTTGGCGGCGGCGGCGGATCCGGACTGGACACCAGCGACATGAGCGCCTTCTACGCGCTGGAGAGCA
ACGGACACCACCGGCGCTACTATCCCAGCTATCATCAGCACACATCCCGCATGCCCTCCACCCATGCCTC
GCCTCAAGTGTGCCGGCCGCACTTCCACACCCCGCTGAGTCCCTGGCTGACCAGCGAGCACAAGTCCTTC
GCCCCCGCCAGCGCCTGGAGCATGGGTCAGTTCGCCTGCCCGCAGGAGCCGCAGGTGGAGCACAAGCTGG
GCCAGATGGGCCAGAGCCACCAGACGACGGCCGCCGGCCAGCATTCGTTCCCCTTCCCGCCGACGCCGCC
AAAGGACTCCACGCCCGACTCCGTGCAAACCGGTCCATCCGAGTACCAGGCCGTGATGAACGCGTTTATG
CACCAGCAGGCCACGGGCTCTACCTCACTAACGGACGCCAGCTGTGCGTTGGATATCAAGCCGTCGATCC
AGAACGGCAGTGCGAGCGGATCCTCCGGCAGCGGCACCACCCACACGTCGACGCCCAAGCAGCGCGAAGA
GGGACGCGAGTGTGTGAATTGTGGCGCCACATCGACGCCACTGTGGCGACGCGATGGAACGGGACACTAT
CTGTGCAACGCCTGTGGCCTGTACTACAAAATGAACGGCCAGAACCGACCCCTGATCAAGCCAAAGCGAA
GACTGACCCTGCAATCGCTGCAGAGTGCGGCCAAAAGGGCGGGCACATCCTGCGCCAACTGCAAGACCAC
AACCACAACCCTTTGGCGACGCAATGCCAGCGGTGAACCCGTGTGCAACGCCTGCGGATTGTACTATAAG
CTTCACAATGTCAATCGTCCACTCACCATGAAAAAGGAGGGCATTCAGACGCGTAATCGCAAGCTGAGCT
CCAAGTCCAAAAAGAAGAAGGGTCTCGGTGGTGGCTGCCTGCCAATCGGTGGCCACCTGGGCATGGGCGA
CTTCAAGCCGCTGGATCCCTCGAAGGGATTCGGCGGTGGCTTCTCTGCCTCCATGGCACAACATGGACAC
CTCTCGAGCGGACTGCATCCGGCACATGCGCACATGCACGGCAGCTGGTACACCGGCGGCATGGGCGCTT
TGGGAGCCTCGAGCGGACTCCAGGGCGGCTTCTCCACCGCCGGCTCTCTCAGCGGAGCGGTGGTGCCCCA
CTCGCAGCCGTACCACTTGGGTCTCAGTTCGATGGGCACCTGGCGCACTGACTACACG
