>Addgene plasmid #71083 | pFOSGE_CUS1A07 | addgene partial sequence | sequence record 130907 | M13-Rev 5'-CAGGAAACAGCTATGACC-3'
CAATAATGATTTTATTTTGACTGATAGTGACCTGTTCGTTGCAACAAATTGATAAGCAATGCTTTCTTAT
AATGCCAACTTTGTACAAGAAAGCTGGGTCCGTGTAGTCAGTGCGCCAGGTGCCCATCGAACTGAGACCC
AAGTGGTACGGCTGCGAGTGGGGCACCACCGCTCCGCTGAGAGAGCCGGCGGTGGAGAAGCCGCCCTGGA
GTCCGCTCGAGGCTCCCAAAGCGCCCATGCCGCCGGTGTACCAGCTGCCGTGCATGTGCGCATGTGCCGG
ATGCAGTCCGCTCGAGAGGTGTCCATGTTGTGCCATGGAGGCAGAGAAGCCACCGCCGAATCCCTTCGAG
GGATCCAGCGGCTTGAAGTCGCCCATGCCCAGGTGGCCACCGATTGGCAGGCAGCCACCACCGAGACCCT
TCTTCTTTTTGGACTTGGAGCTCAGCTTGCGATTACGCGTCTGAATGCCCTCCTTTTTCATGGTGAGTGG
ACGATTGACATTGTGAAGCTTATAGTACAATCCGCAGGCGTTGCACACGGGTTCACCGCTGGCATTGCGT
CGCCAAAGGGTTGTGGTTGTGGTCTTGCAGTTGGCGCAGGATGTGCCCGCCCTTTTGGCCGCACTCTGCA
GCGATTGCAGGGTCAGTCTTCGCTTTGGCTTGATCAGGGGTCGGTTCTGGCCGTTCATTTTGTAGTACAG
GCCACAGGCGTTGCACAGATAGTGTCCCGTTCCATCGCGTCGCCACAGTGGCGTCGATGTGGCGCCACAA
TTCACACACTCGCGTCCCTCTTCGCGCTGCTTGGGCGTCGACGTGTGGGTGGTGCCGCTGCC
