>Addgene plasmid #71083 | pFOSGE_CUS1A07 | addgene partial sequence | sequence record 130909 | M13-F20 5'-TGTAAAACGACGGCCAGT-3'
ATTTTATTTTGACTGATAGTGACCTGTTCGTTGCAACAAATTGATGAGCAATGCTTTTTTATAATGCCAA
CTTTGTACAAAAAAGCAGGCTTCATGATGGATATGACCTCAACAGCGGAGGCTGCCGCTCGCAGCTGGTA
CGATAGTCCGCGTTTAGGCGGCGGCGGCTCCTCGGGCGGTGGCAATGGGGGCGGCGTCTCGCCCCAAACG
AACGGCCTTGGCAGCGCCGGTAGCAGCCTGGCCCACAGCCACCACAGCCTCTCCAGCGGCGCCAGCTCGG
CGGGCAGCAGCGTGGGCGTGGGCTCTGCTCTTGGCGGCGGCGG
